Addgene plasmid #149285: pEE387
Purpose: T-DNA encoding TRV2 with FT augmented gRNA targeting NbAG
Depositing lab: Daniel Voytas. Depositing organization: University of Minnesota. Publication: Multiplexed heritable gene editing using RNA viruses and mobile single guide RNAs. Ellison EE, Nagalakshmi U, Gamo ME, Huang PJ, Dinesh-Kumar S, Voytas DF. Nat Plants. 2020 Jun 1. pii: 10.1038/s41477-020-0670-y. doi: 10.1038/s41477-020-0670-y. PubMed 32483329.
Backbone
  Vector backbone: pEE083
  Vector type: Plant Expression
Growth in bacteria
  Bacterial resistance: Kanamycin, 50 μg/mL
  Growth temperature: 37°C
  Growth strain: DH5alpha
  Copy number: High Copy
Gene/Insert
  Gene/Insert name: p35S:TRV2_NbAGsgRNA1_FT:tNos
  gRNA/shRNA sequence: Unknown
  Species: Tobacco Rattle Virus
  Promoter: 35S
  Cloning method: Restriction Enzyme; 5′ cloning site AarI (destroyed during cloning); 3′ cloning site AarI (destroyed during cloning)
Resource information
  A portion of this plasmid was derived from a plasmid made by: synthesized
Terms and licenses: Academic/Nonprofit Terms; Industry Terms: Not Available to Industry
How to cite: pEE387 was a gift from Daniel Voytas (Addgene plasmid # 149285 ; http://n2t.net/addgene:149285 ; RRID:Addgene_149285)
