[The description below was written by a language model from this plasmid's Addgene catalogue record and pLannotate feature annotations shown in this document.]
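Description:
pEE387 is a plant-expression binary T-DNA plasmid, built on the pEE083 backbone, that delivers an engineered RNA2 of Tobacco rattle virus (TRV2) carrying a Cas9 guide RNA. The roughly 11.5 kb sequence has the layout of an Agrobacterium binary vector. Nopaline-type left and right border repeats flank the payload. The pVS1 oriV with its RepA and StaA genes provides replication and stability in Agrobacterium, while a high-copy ColE1/pMB1-type origin and a pBR322 bom site serve E. coli. An aphA-3 kanamycin resistance gene outside the T-DNA is the bacterial selection marker. No plant selectable marker is annotated.

Within the T-DNA, an enhanced CaMV 35S promoter with a duplicated enhancer drives transcription of the TRV2 cDNA, which retains the viral capsid protein gene. Downstream of the capsid gene lies the guide cassette: a spacer directed at NbAG (its sequence is listed as unknown), then the Streptococcus pyogenes sgRNA scaffold, fused directly to Arabidopsis FT (Flowering Locus T) sequence. The viral 3' end, including a tRNA-like-structure pseudoknot, is followed by a hammerhead ribozyme, which would be expected to trim the transcript to a defined viral terminus, and by the NOS terminator. The guide segment was inserted through AarI sites that were destroyed during cloning.

According to the stated purpose and associated publication title, the FT sequence acts as an RNA mobility augmentation, producing a mobile sgRNA for heritable gene editing by a viral vector. The plasmid encodes neither Cas9 nor TRV RNA1, so these must be supplied separately.
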