Features (pLannotate 1.2.2; 20 found; start..end, strand, type, name):
      1..21      -  misc_feature   MCS (fragment): pUC18/19 multiple cloning site
     96..770     +  promoter       CaMV 35S promoter (enhanced): cauliflower mosaic virus 35S promoter with a duplicated enhancer region
   1330..1941    +  CDS            CP: CAPSD_TRVPP - Experimental evidence at protein level: Swiss-Prot protein existence level 1. Capsid protein self-assembles to form rod-shaped virions about 22 nm in diameter with a central canal enclosing the viral genomic RNA. From Tobacco rattle virus (isolate PpK20) (TRV).
   2327..2402    +  misc_RNA       gRNA scaffold: guide RNA scaffold for the Streptococcus pyogenes CRISPR/Cas9 system
   2416..2940    +  CDS            FT: FT_ARATH - Experimental evidence at protein level: Swiss-Prot protein existence level 1. Component of the mobile flower-promoting signal (floral stimulus or florigen). Promotes the transition from vegetative growth to flowering. Required for 'SEPALLATA3' (SEP3) and 'FRUITFULL' (FUL) accumulation in mature rosette leaves. Seems to acts in parallel with 'LEAFY' to induce flowering by regulating 'APETALA1'. Translated in leaves and then transported to the shoot apical meristem where it activates the transcription of several floral meristem identity genes. May play a role in both the autonomous an
   3308..3347    +  ncRNA          TLS-PK6: Accession: RF01101 - Pseudoknot of tRNA-like structure
   3343..3398    +  ncRNA          Hammerhead 3: Accession: RF00008 - Hammerhead ribozyme (type III)
   3408..3426    +  CDS            9xHis (fragment): 9xHis affinity tag
   3461..3713    +  terminator     NOS terminator: nopaline synthase terminator and poly(A) signal
   3735..3759    +  misc_feature   RB T-DNA repeat: right border repeat from nopaline C58 T-DNA
   4099..4500    +  CDS            Y4CG_SINFN (fragment): Protein inferred from homology: Swiss-Prot protein existence level 3. From Sinorhizobium fredii (strain NBRC 101917 / NGR234).
   5060..5689    +  CDS            pVS1 StaA: stability protein from the Pseudomonas plasmid pVS1 (Heeb et al., 2000)
   6118..7191    +  CDS            pVS1 RepA: replication protein from the Pseudomonas plasmid pVS1 (Heeb et al., 2000)
   7257..7451    +  rep_origin     pVS1 oriV: origin of replication for the Pseudomonas plasmid pVS1 (Heeb et al., 2000)
   7654..7693    +  CDS            rop (fragment): Rop protein, which maintains plasmids at low copy number; rop
   7795..7935    +  misc_feature   bom: basis of mobility region from pBR322
   8121..8709    -  rep_origin     ori: high-copy-number ColE1/pMB1/pBR322/pUC origin of replication
   8817..8886    -  ncRNA          RNA-OUT: Accession: RF00240 - RNA-OUT
  10134..10928   -  CDS            KanR: aminoglycoside phosphotransferase; aphA-3; confers resistance to kanamycin
  11353..11377   +  misc_feature   LB T-DNA repeat: left border repeat from nopaline C58 T-DNA
>Addgene plasmid #149285 | pEE387 | addgene full sequence | sequence record 305797 | Addgene NGS Result
AAGCTTGCATGCCTGCAGGTCAACATGGTGGAGCACGACACTCTCGTCTACTCCAAGAATATCAAAGATA
CAGTCTCAGAAGACCAGAGGGCTATTGAGACTTTTCAACAAAGGGTAATATCGGGAAACCTCCTCGGATT
CCATTGCCCAGCTATCTGTCACTTCATCGAAAGGACAGTAGAAAAGGAAGATGGCTTCTACAAATGCCAT
CATTGCGATAAAGGAAAGGCTATCGTTCAAGATGCCTCTACCGACAGTGGTCCCAAAGATGGACCCCCAC
CCACGAGGAACATCGTGGAAAAAGAAGACGTTCCAACCACGTCTTCAAAGCAAGTGGATTGATGTGATGG
TCAACATGGTGGAGCACGACACTCTCGTCTACTCCAAGAATATCAAAGATACAGTCTCAGAAGACCAGAG
GGCTATTGAGACTTTTCAACAAAGGGTAATATCGGGAAACCTCCTCGGATTCCATTGCCCAGCTATCTGT
CACTTCATCGAAAGGACAGTAGAAAAGGAAGATGGCTTCTACAAATGCCATCATTGCGATAAAGGAAAGG
CTATCGTTCAAGATGCCTCTACCGACAGTGGTCCCAAAGATGGACCCCCACCCACGAGGAACATCGTGGA
AAAAGAAGACGTTCCAACCACGTCTTCAAAGCAAGTGGATTGATGTGATATCTCCACTGACGTAAGGGAT
GACGCACAATCCCACTATCCTTCGCAAGACCCTTCCTCTATATAAGGAAGTTCATTTCATTTGGAGAGGA
TAAAACATTGCACCTATGGTGTTGCCCTGGCTGGGGTATGTCAGTGATCGCAGTAGAATGTACTAATTGA
CAAGTTGGAGAATACGGTAGAACGTCCTTATCCAACACAGCCTTTATCCCTCTCCCTGACGAGGTTTTTG
TCAGTGTAATATTTCTTTTTGAACTATCCAGCTTAGTACCGTACGGGAAAGTGACTGGTGTGCTTATCTT
TGAAATGTTACTTTGGGTTTCGGTTCTTTAGGTTAGTAAGAAAGCACTTGTCTTCTCATACAAAGGAAAA
CCTGAGACGTATCGCTTACGAAAGTAGCAATGAAAGAAAGGTGGTGGTTTTAATCGCTACCGCAAAAACG
ATGGGGTCGTTTTAATTAACTTCTCCTACGCAAGCGTCTAAACGGACGTTGGGGTTTTGCTAGTTTCTTT
AGAGAAAACTAGCTAAGTCTTTAATGTTATCATTAGAGATGGCATAAATATAATACTTGTGTCTGCTGAT
AAGATCATTTTAATTTGGACGATTAGACTTGTTGAACTACAGGTTACTGAATCACTTGCGCTAATCAACA
TGGGAGATATGTACGATGAATCATTTGACAAGTCGGGCGGTCCTGCTGACTTGATGGACGATTCTTGGGT
GGAATCAGTTTCGTGGAAAGATCTGTTGAAGAAGTTACACAGCATAAAATTTGCACTACAGTCTGGTAGA
GATGAGATCACTGGGTTACTAGCGGCACTGAATAGACAGTGTCCTTATTCACCATATGAGCAGTTTCCAG
ATAAGAAGGTGTATTTCCTTTTAGACTCACGGGCTAACAGTGCTCTTGGTGTGATTCAGAACGCTTCAGC
GTTCAAGAGACGAGCTGATGAGAAGAATGCAGTGGCGGGTGTTACAAATATTCCTGCGAATCCAAACACA
ACGGTTACGACGAACCAAGGGAGTACTACTACTACCAAGGCGAACACTGGCTCGACTTTGGAAGAAGACT
TGTACACTTATTACAAATTCGATGATGCCTCTACAGCTTTCCACAAATCTCTAACTTCGTTAGAGAACAT
GGAGTTGAAGAGTTATTACCGAAGGAACTTTGAGAAAGTATTCGGGATTAAGTTTGGTGGAGCAGCTGCT
AGTTCATCTGCACCGCCTCCAGCGAGTGGAGGTCCGATACGTCCTAATCCCTAGGGATTTAAGGACGTGA
ACTCTGTTGAGATCTCTGTGAAATTCAGAGGGTGGGTGATACCATATTCACTGATGCCATTAGCGACATC
TAAATAGGGCTAATTGTGACTAATTTGAGGGAATTTCCTTTACCATTGACGTCAGTGTCGTTGGTAGCAT
TTGAGTTTCGGAGCATCTTGTTCTGGGGTTTCACACTATCTTTAGAGAAAGTGTTAAGTTAATTAAGTTA
TCTTAATTAAGAGCATAATTATACTGATTTGTCTCTCGTTGATAGAGTCTATCATTCTGTTACTAAAAAT
TTGACAACTCGGTTTGCTGACCTACTGGTTACTGTATCACTTACCCGAGTTAACGAGTCTAGAAACGTGT
GAAAGAAACAATTGAGGTTTTAGAGCTAGAAATAGCAAGTTAAAATAAGGCTAGTCCGTTATCAACTTGA
AAAAGTGGCACCGAGTCGGTGCTCCCGCGGCCACCATGTCTATAAATATAAGAGACCCTCTTATAGTAAG
CAGAGTTGTTGGAGACGTTCTTGATCCGTTTAATAGATCAATCACTCTAAAGGTTACTTATGGCCAAAGA
GAGGTGACTAATGGCTTGGATCTAAGGCCTTCTCAGGTTCAAAACAAGCCAAGAGTTGAGATTGGTGGAG
AAGACCTCAGGAACTTCTATACTTTGGTTATGGTGGATCCAGATGTTCCAAGTCCTAGCAACCCTCACCT
CCGAGAATATCTCCATTGGTTGGTGACTGATATCCCTGCTACAACTGGAACAACCTTTGGCAATGAGATT
GTGTGTTACGAAAATCCAAGTCCCACTGCAGGAATTCATCGTGTCGTGTTTATATTGTTTCGACAGCTTG
GCAGGCAAACAGTGTATGCACCAGGGTGGCGCCAGAACTTCAACACTCGCGAGTTTGCTGAGATCTACAA
TCTCGGCCTTCCCGTGGCCGCAGTTTTCTACAATTGTCAGAGGGAGAGTGGCTGCGGAGGAAGAAGACTT
TAGAGTGCCGGGCATGTCCCGAAGACATTAAACTACGGTTCTTTAAGTAGATCCGTGTCTGAAGTTTTAG
GTTCAATTTAAACCTACGAGATTGACATTCTCGACTGATCTTGATTGATCGGTAAGTCTTTTGTAATTTA
ATTTTCTTTTTGATTTTATTTTAAATTGTTATCTGTTTCTGTGTATAGACTGTTTGAGATCGGCGTTTGG
CCGACTCATTGTCTTACCATAGGGGAACGGACTTTGTTTGTGTTGTTATTTTATTTGTATTTTATTAAAA
TTCTCAACGATCTGAAAAAGCCTCGCGGCTAAGAGATTGTTGGGGGGTGAGTAAGTACTTTTAAAGTGAT
GATGGTTACAAAGGCAAAAGGGGTAAAACCCCTCGCCTACGTAAGCGTTATTACGCCCGTCTGTACTTAT
ATCAGTACACTGACGAGTCCCTAAAGGACGAAACGGGAGAACGCTAGCCACCACCACCACCACCACGTGT
GAATTACAGGTGACCAGCTCGAATTTCCCCGATCGTTCAAACATTTGGCAATAAAGTTTCTTAAGATTGA
ATCCTGTTGCCGGTCTTGCGATGATTATCATATAATTTCTGTTGAATTACGTTAAGCATGTAATAATTAA
CATGTAATGCATGACGTTATTTATGAGATGGGTTTTTATGATTAGAGTCCCGCAATTATACATTTAATAC
GCGATAGAAAACAAAATATAGCGCGCAAACTAGGATAAATTATCGCGCGCGGTGTCATCTATGTTACTAG
ATCGGGAATTAAACTATCAGTGTTTGACAGGATATATTGGCGGGTAAACCTAAGAGAAAAGAGCGTTTAT
TAGAATAATCGGATATTTAAAAGGGCGTGAAAAGGTTTATCCGTTCGTCCATTTGTATGTGCATGCCAAC
CACAGGGTTCCCCTCGGGATCAAAGTACTTTGATCCAACCCCTCCGCTGCTATAGTGCAGTCGGCTTCTG
ACGTTCAGTGCAGCCGTCTTCTGAAAACGACATGTCGCACAAGTCCTAAGTTACGCGACAGGCTGCCGCC
CTGCCCTTTTCCTGGCGTTTTCTTGTCGCGTGTTTTAGTCGCATAAAGTAGAATACTTGCGACTAGAACC
GGAGACATTACGCCATGAACAAGAGCGCCGCCGCTGGCCTGCTGGGCTATGCCCGCGTCAGCACCGACGA
CCAGGACTTGACCAACCAACGGGCCGAACTGCACGCGGCCGGCTGCACCAAGCTGTTTTCCGAGAAGATC
ACCGGCACCAGGCGCGACCGCCCGGAGCTGGCCAGGATGCTTGACCACCTACGCCCTGGCGACGTTGTGA
CAGTGACCAGGCTAGACCGCCTGGCCCGCAGCACCCGCGACCTACTGGACATTGCCGAGCGCATCCAGGA
GGCCGGCGCGGGCCTGCGTAGCCTGGCAGAGCCGTGGGCCGACACCACCACGCCGGCCGGCCGCATGGTG
TTGACCGTGTTCGCCGGCATTGCCGAGTTCGAGCGTTCCCTAATCATCGACCGCACCCGGAGCGGGCGCG
AGGCCGCCAAGGCCCGAGGCGTGAAGTTTGGCCCCCGCCCTACCCTCACCCCGGCACAGATCGCGCACGC
CCGCGAGCTGATCGACCAGGAAGGCCGCACCGTGAAAGAGGCGGCTGCACTGCTTGGCGTGCATCGCTCG
ACCCTGTACCGCGCACTTGAGCGCAGCGAGGAAGTGACGCCCACCGAGGCCAGGCGGCGCGGTGCCTTCC
GTGAGGACGCATTGACCGAGGCCGACGCCCTGGCGGCCGCCGAGAATGAACGCCAAGAGGAACAAGCATG
AAACCGCACCAGGACGGCCAGGACGAACCGTTTTTCATTACCGAAGAGATCGAGGCGGAGATGATCGCGG
CCGGGTACGTGTTCGAGCCGCCCGCGCACGTCTCAACCGTGCGGCTGCATGAAATCCTGGCCGGTTTGTC
TGATGCCAAGCTGGCGGCCTGGCCGGCCAGCTTGGCCGCTGAAGAAACCGAGCGCCGCCGTCTAAAAAGG
TGATGTGTATTTGAGTAAAACAGCTTGCGTCATGCGGTCGCTGCGTATATGATGCGATGAGTAAATAAAC
AAATACGCAAGGGGAACGCATGAAGGTTATCGCTGTACTTAACCAGAAAGGCGGGTCAGGCAAGACGACC
ATCGCAACCCATCTAGCCCGCGCCCTGCAACTCGCCGGGGCCGATGTTCTGTTAGTCGATTCCGATCCCC
AGGGCAGTGCCCGCGATTGGGCGGCCGTGCGGGAAGATCAACCGCTAACCGTTGTCGGCATCGACCGCCC
GACGATTGACCGCGACGTGAAGGCCATCGGCCGGCGCGACTTCGTAGTGATCGACGGAGCGCCCCAGGCG
GCGGACTTGGCTGTGTCCGCGATCAAGGCAGCCGACTTCGTGCTGATTCCGGTGCAGCCAAGCCCTTACG
ACATATGGGCCACCGCCGACCTGGTGGAGCTGGTTAAGCAGCGCATTGAGGTCACGGATGGAAGGCTACA
AGCGGCCTTTGTCGTGTCGCGGGCGATCAAAGGCACGCGCATCGGCGGTGAGGTTGCCGAGGCGCTGGCC
GGGTACGAGCTGCCCATTCTTGAGTCCCGTATCACGCAGCGCGTGAGCTACCCAGGCACTGCCGCCGCCG
GCACAACCGTTCTTGAATCAGAACCCGAGGGCGACGCTGCCCGCGAGGTCCAGGCGCTGGCCGCTGAAAT
TAAATCAAAACTCATTTGAGTTAATGAGGTAAAGAGAAAATGAGCAAAAGCACAAACACGCTAAGTGCCG
GCCGTCCGAGCGCACGCAGCAGCAAGGCTGCAACGTTGGCCAGCCTGGCAGACACGCCAGCCATGAAGCG
GGTCAACTTTCAGTTGCCGGCGGAGGATCACACCAAGCTGAAGATGTACGCGGTACGCCAAGGCAAGACC
ATTACCGAGCTGCTATCTGAATACATCGCGCAGCTACCAGAGTAAATGAGCAAATGAATAAATGAGTAGA
TGAATTTTAGCGGCTAAAGGAGGCGGCATGGAAAATCAAGAACAACCAGGCACCGACGCCGTGGAATGCC
CCATGTGTGGAGGAACGGGCGGTTGGCCAGGCGTAAGCGGCTGGGTTGCCTGCCGGCCCTGCAATGGCAC
TGGAACCCCCAAGCCCGAGGAATCGGCGTGAGCGGTCGCAAACCATCCGGCCCGGTACAAATCGGCGCGG
CGCTGGGTGATGACCTGGTGGAGAAGTTGAAGGCCGCGCAGGCCGCCCAGCGGCAACGCATCGAGGCAGA
AGCACGCCCCGGTGAATCGTGGCAAGCGGCCGCTGATCGAATCCGCAAAGAATCCCGGCAACCGCCGGCA
GCCGGTGCGCCGTCGATTAGGAAGCCGCCCAAGGGCGACGAGCAACCAGATTTTTTCGTTCCGATGCTCT
ATGACGTGGGCACCCGCGATAGTCGCAGCATCATGGACGTGGCCGTTTTCCGTCTGTCGAAGCGTGACCG
ACGAGCTGGCGAGGTGATCCGCTACGAGCTTCCAGACGGGCACGTAGAGGTTTCCGCAGGGCCGGCCGGC
ATGGCCAGTGTGTGGGATTACGACCTGGTACTGATGGCGGTTTCCCATCTAACCGAATCCATGAACCGAT
ACCGGGAAGGGAAGGGAGACAAGCCCGGCCGCGTGTTCCGTCCACACGTTGCGGACGTACTCAAGTTCTG
CCGGCGAGCCGATGGCGGAAAGCAGAAAGACGACCTGGTAGAAACCTGCATTCGGTTAAACACCACGCAC
GTTGCCATGCAGCGTACGAAGAAGGCCAAGAACGGCCGCCTGGTGACGGTATCCGAGGGTGAAGCCTTGA
TTAGCCGCTACAAGATCGTAAAGAGCGAAACCGGGCGGCCGGAGTACATCGAGATCGAGCTAGCTGATTG
GATGTACCGCGAGATCACAGAAGGCAAGAACCCGGACGTGCTGACGGTTCACCCCGATTACTTTTTGATC
GATCCCGGCATCGGCCGTTTTCTCTACCGCCTGGCACGCCGCGCCGCAGGCAAGGCAGAAGCCAGATGGT
TGTTCAAGACGATCTACGAACGCAGTGGCAGCGCCGGAGAGTTCAAGAAGTTCTGTTTCACCGTGCGCAA
GCTGATCGGGTCAAATGACCTGCCGGAGTACGATTTGAAGGAGGAGGCGGGGCAGGCTGGCCCGATCCTA
GTCATGCGCTACCGCAACCTGATCGAGGGCGAAGCATCCGCCGGTTCCTAATGTACGGAGCAGATGCTAG
GGCAAATTGCCCTAGCAGGGGAAAAAGGTCGAAAAGGTCTCTTTCCTGTGGATAGCACGTACATTGGGAA
CCCAAAGCCGTACATTGGGAACCGGAACCCGTACATTGGGAACCCAAAGCCGTACATTGGGAACCGGTCA
CACATGTAAGTGACTGATATAAAAGAGAAAAAAGGCGATTTTTCCGCCTAAAACTCTTTAAAACTTATTA
AAACTCTTAAAACCCGCCTGGCCTGTGCATAACTGTCTGGCCAGCGCACAGCCGAAGAGCTGCAAAAAGC
GCCTACCCTTCGGTCGCTGCGCTCCCTACGCCCCGCCGCTTCGCGTCGGCCTATCGCGGCCGCTGGCCGC
TCAAAAATGGCTGGCCTACGGCCAGGCAATCTACCAGGGCGCGGACAAGCCGCGCCGTCGCCACTCGACC
GCCGGCGCCCACATCAAGGCACCCTGCCTCGCGCGTTTCGGTGATGACGGTGAAAACCTCTGACACATGC
AGCTCCCGGAGACGGTCACAGCTTGTCTGTAAGCGGATGCCGGGAGCAGACAAGCCCGTCAGGGCGCGTC
AGCGGGTGTTGGCGGGTGTCGGGGCGCAGCCATGACCCAGTCACGTAGCGATAGCGGAGTGTATACTGGC
TTAACTATGCGGCATCAGAGCAGATTGTACTGAGAGTGCACCATATGCGGTGTGAAATACCGCACAGATG
CGTAAGGAGAAAATACCGCATCAGGCGCTCTTCCGCTTCCTCGCTCACTGACTCGCTGCGCTCGGTCGTT
CGGCTGCGGCGAGCGGTATCAGCTCACTCAAAGGCGGTAATACGGTTATCCACAGAATCAGGGGATAACG
CAGGAAAGAACATGTGAGCAAAAGGCCAGCAAAAGGCCAGGAACCGTAAAAAGGCCGCGTTGCTGGCGTT
TTTCCATAGGCTCCGCCCCCCTGACGAGCATCACAAAAATCGACGCTCAAGTCAGAGGTGGCGAAACCCG
ACAGGACTATAAAGATACCAGGCGTTTCCCCCTGGAAGCTCCCTCGTGCGCTCTCCTGTTCCGACCCTGC
CGCTTACCGGATACCTGTCCGCCTTTCTCCCTTCGGGAAGCGTGGCGCTTTCTCATAGCTCACGCTGTAG
GTATCTCAGTTCGGTGTAGGTCGTTCGCTCCAAGCTGGGCTGTGTGCACGAACCCCCCGTTCAGCCCGAC
CGCTGCGCCTTATCCGGTAACTATCGTCTTGAGTCCAACCCGGTAAGACACGACTTATCGCCACTGGCAG
CAGCCACTGGTAACAGGATTAGCAGAGCGAGGTATGTAGGCGGTGCTACAGAGTTCTTGAAGTGGTGGCC
TAACTACGGCTACACTAGAAGGACAGTATTTGGTATCTGCGCTCTGCTGAAGCCAGTTACCTTCGGAAAA
AGAGTTGGTAGCTCTTGATCCGGCAAACAAACCACCGCTGGTAGCGGTGGTTTTTTTGTTTGCAAGCAGC
AGATTACGCGCAGAAAAAAAGGATCTCAAGAAGATCCTTTGATCTTTTCTACGGGGTCTGACGCTCAGTG
GAACGAAAACTCACGTTAAGGGCTGATGAATCCCCTAATGATTTTTATCAAAATCATTAAGTTAAGGTAG
ATACACATCTTGTCATATGATCAAATGGTTTCGCCAAAAATCAATAATCAGACAACAAAATGTGCGAACT
CGATATTTTACACGACTCTCTTTACCAATTCTGCCCCGAATTACACTTAAAACGACTCAACAGCTTAACG
TTGGCTTGCCACGCCTTACTTGACTGTAAAACTCTCACTCTTACCGAACTTGGCCGTAACCTGCCAACCA
AAGCGAGAACAAAACATAACATCAAACGAATCGACCGATTGTTAGGTAATCGTCACCTCCACAAAGAGCG
ACTCGCTGTATACCGTTGGCATGCTAGCTTTATCTGTTCGGGCAATACGATGCCCATTGTACTTGTTGAC
TGGTCTGATATCCGTGAGCAAAAACGGCTTATGGTATTGCGAGCTTCAGTCGCACTACACGGTCGTTCTG
TTACTCTTTATGAGAAAGCGTTCCCGCTTTCAGAGCAATGTTCAAAGAAAGCTCATGACCAATTTCTAGC
CGACCTTGCGAGCATTCTACCGAGTAACACCACACCGCTCATTGTCAGTGATGCTGGCTTTAAAGTGCCA
TGGTATAAATCCGTTGAGAAGCTGGGTTGGTACTGGTTAAGTCGAGTAAGAGGAAAAGTACAATATGCAG
ACCTAGGAGCGGAAAACTGGAAACCTATCAGCAACTTACATGATATGTCATCTAGTCACTCAAAGACTTT
AGGCTATAAGAGGCTGACTAAAAGCAATCCAATCTCATGCCAAATTCTATTGTATAAATCTCGCTCTAAA
GGCCGAAAAAATCAGCGCTCGACACGGACTCATTGTCACCACCCGTCACCTAAAATCTACTCAGCGTCGG
CAAAGGAGCCATGGATTCTAGCAACTAACTTACCTGTTGAAATTCGAACACCCAAACAACTTGTTAATAT
CTATTCGAAGCGAATGCAGATTGAAGAAACCTTCCGAGACTTGAAAAGTCCTGCCTACGGACTAGGCCTA
CGCCATAGCCGAACGAGCAGCTCAGAGCGTTTTGATATCATGCTGCTAATCGCCCTGATGCTTCAACTAA
CATGTTGGCTTGCGGGCGTTCATGCTCAGAAACAAGGTTGGGACAAGCACTTCCAGGCTAACACAGTCAG
AAATCGAAACGTACTCTCAACAGTTCGCTTAGGCATGGAAGTTTTGCGGCATTCTGGCTACACAATAACA
AGGGAAGACTCACTCGTGGCTGCAACCCTGCTTACTCAAAATCTATTCACACATGGTTACGTTTTGGGGA
AATTATGAGGGGATCTCTCAGCGTTAAGGGATTTTGGTCATGCATTCTAGGTACTAAAACAATTCATCCA
GTAAAATATAATATTTTATTTTCTCCCAATCAGGCTTGATCCCCAGTAAGTCAAAAAATAGCTCGACATA
CTGTTCTTCCCCGATATCCTCCCTGATCGACCGGACGCAGAAGGCAATGTCATACCACTTGTCCGCCCTG
CCGCTTCTCCCAAGATCAATAAAGCCACTTACTTTGCCATCTTTCACAAAGATGTTGCTGTCTCCCAGGT
CGCCGTGGGAAAAGACAAGTTCCTCTTCGGGCTTTTCCGTCTTTAAAAAATCATACAGCTCGCGCGGATC
TTTAAATGGAGTGTCTTCTTCCCAGTTTTCGCAATCCACATCGGCCAGATCGTTATTCAGTAAGTAATCC
AATTCGGCTAAGCGGCTGTCTAAGCTATTCGTATAGGGACAATCCGATATGTCGATGGAGTGAAAGAGCC
TGATGCACTCCGCATACAGCTCGATAATCTTTTCAGGGCTTTGTTCATCTTCATACTCTTCCGAGCAAAG
GACGCCATCGGCCTCACTCATGAGCAGATTGCTCCAGCCATCATGCCGTTCAAAGTGCAGGACCTTTGGA
ACAGGCAGCTTTCCTTCCAGCCATAGCATCATGTCCTTTTCCCGTTCCACATCATAGGTGGTCCCTTTAT
ACCGGCTGTCCGTCATTTTTAAATATAGGTTTTCATTTTCTCCCACCAGCTTATATACCTTAGCAGGAGA
CATTCCTTCCGTATCTTTTACGCAGCGGTATTTTTCGATCAGTTTTTTCAATTCCGGTGATATTCTCATT
TTAGCCATTTATTATTTCCTTCCTCTTTTCTACAGTATTTAAAGATACCCCAAGAAGCTAATTATAACAA
GACGAACTCCAATTCACTGTTCCTTGCATTCTAAAACCTTAAATACCAGAAAACAGCTTTTTCAAAGTTG
TTTTCAAAGTTGGCGTATAACATAGTATCGACGGAGCCGATTTTGAAACCGCGGTGATCACAGGCAGCAA
CGCTCTGTCATCGTTACAATCAACATGCTACCCTCCGCGAGATCATCCGTGTTTCAAACCCGGCAGCTTA
GTTGCCGTTCTTCCGAATAGCATCGGTAACATGAGCAAAGTCTGCCGCCTTACAACGGCTCTCCCGCTGA
CGCCGTCCCGGACTGATGGGCTGCCTGTATCGAGTGGTGATTTTGTGCCGAGCTGCCGGTCGGGGAGCTG
TTGGCTGGCTGGTGGCAGGATATATTGTGGTGTAAACAAATTGACGCTTAGACAACTTAATAACACATTG
CGGACGTTTTTAATGTACTGAATTAACGCCGAATTAATTCCTAGGCCACCATGTTGGGCCCGGCGCGCC
